Addgene plasmid #107253: RNA motif plasmid cloning backbone
Purpose: RNA motif plasmid with BoxB sites. Digest with BsmBI and insert RNA motif of interest. Stuffer size 1.8kb
Depositing lab: Paul Khavari. Depositing organization: Stanford University. Publication: RNA-protein interaction detection in living cells. Ramanathan M, Majzoub K, Rao DS, Neela PH, Zarnegar BJ, Mondal S, Roth JG, Gai H, Kovalski JR, Siprashvili Z, Palmer TD, Carette JE, Khavari PA. Nat Methods. 2018 Feb 5. pii: nmeth.4601. doi: 10.1038/nmeth.4601. PubMed 29400715.
Backbone
  Vector backbone: pLEX
  Vector type: Mammalian Expression, Lentiviral
Growth in bacteria
  Bacterial resistance: Ampicillin, 100 μg/mL
  Growth temperature: 37°C
  Growth strain: NEB Stable
  Copy number: High Copy
Gene/Insert
  Gene/Insert name: RNA motif plasmid cloning backbone
  Promoter: CMV
  Cloning method: Restriction Enzyme; 5′ cloning site BsmBI (destroyed during cloning); 3′ cloning site BsmBI (destroyed during cloning)
  Sequencing primers: 5′ CAT GGT CCT GCT GGA GTT CGT G
Terms and licenses: Academic/Nonprofit Terms; Industry Terms: Not Available to Industry
Depositor comments: Digest plasmid with BsmBI and ligate RNA motif of interest. The RNA motif of interest would be in the 3UTR and flanked by BoxB motifs. Oligo cloning can be performed similarly to sgRNA cloning. Primers to order: Primers (5'->3') F GCTT <RNA motif of interest> R AGCT <Reverse complement RNA motif of interest> Example to clone in motif IRE motif IRE motif: TAACACATTATCGGGAGCAGTGTCTTCCATAATGTATAA Primers to order F: GCTT TAACACATTATCGGGAGCAGTGTCTTCCATAATGTATAA R: AGCT TTATACATTATGGAAGACACTGCTCCCGATAATGTGTTA
How to cite: RNA motif plasmid cloning backbone was a gift from Paul Khavari (Addgene plasmid # 107253 ; http://n2t.net/addgene:107253 ; RRID:Addgene_107253)
