[The description below was written by a language model from this plasmid's Addgene catalogue record and pLannotate feature annotations shown in this document.]
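Description:
RNA motif plasmid cloning backbone is a 9.2 kb lentiviral, mammalian-expression vector built on pLEX. It is designed as an entry plasmid for placing a short RNA motif of interest into the 3′ UTR of a reporter transcript, flanked by BoxB sites. It is propagated in bacteria through a high-copy ColE1/pUC-type origin and selected with ampicillin (AmpR under its own bla promoter). The annotated lentiviral framework comprises a truncated HIV-1 5′ LTR, the Ψ packaging signal with a gag fragment, the RRE for Rev-dependent nuclear export, the cPPT/CTS, a WPRE, and a self-inactivating ΔU3 3′ LTR. The cassette can therefore be packaged into virus and integrated, as well as delivered by transfection. The short nef and Rev hits are residual HIV-1 sequence rather than functional genes.

The payload is driven by the CMV enhancer and promoter and begins with an EGFP coding sequence. Downstream of EGFP lies a stuffer of about 1.8 kb, and the reverse-strand deoC1 annotation falls within this region, apparently as filler sequence. BsmBI digestion releases the stuffer, and annealed oligonucleotides carrying the motif are ligated in much as for sgRNA cloning, which destroys both BsmBI sites. The BoxB elements described by the depositor are not annotated in the feature table. BoxB hairpins are bound by the phage λ N peptide, which allows a λN-fused protein to be tethered next to the inserted motif. This fits the associated work on detecting RNA–protein interactions in living cells, although the record does not describe the partner construct. No mammalian selection marker is annotated, leaving EGFP as the visible indicator of expression.
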