Features (pLannotate 1.2.2; 19 found; start..end, strand, type, name):
     37..366     +  CDS            nef (fragment): NEF_HV1BR - Experimental evidence at protein level: Swiss-Prot protein existence level 1. Extracellular Nef protein targets CD4(+) T-lymphocytes for apoptosis by interacting with CXCR4 surface receptors (PubMed:14990729). From Human immunodeficiency virus type 1 group M subtype B (isolate BRU/LAI) (HIV-1).
    414..671     +  LTR            5' LTR (truncated): truncated 5' long terminal repeat (LTR) from HIV-1
    718..843     +  misc_feature   HIV-1 Ψ: packaging signal of human immunodeficiency virus type 1
    827..1165    +  CDS            HIV-1 gag (fragment): gag protein from human immunodeficiency virus 1; gag
   1340..1573    +  misc_feature   RRE: The Rev response element (RRE) of HIV-1 allows for Rev-dependent mRNA export from the nucleus to the cytoplasm.
   1950..2050    +  CDS            Rev (fragment): human immunodeficiency virus 1 (HIV-1) Rev protein; rev; enhances nuclear export of unspliced and incompletely spliced viral mRNAs
   2100..2217    +  misc_feature   cPPT/CTS: central polypurine tract and central termination sequence of HIV-1
   2400..2703    +  enhancer       CMV enhancer: human cytomegalovirus immediate early enhancer
   2704..2907    +  promoter       CMV promoter: human cytomegalovirus (CMV) immediate early promoter
   2939..3658    +  CDS            EGFP: the original enhanced GFP (Yang et al., 1996) mammalian codon-optimized
   3913..4572    -  CDS            deoC1: DEOC1_STAAN - Also known as dra. Experimental evidence at protein level: Swiss-Prot protein existence level 1. Catalyzes a reversible aldol reaction between acetaldehyde and D-glyceraldehyde 3-phosphate to generate 2-deoxy-D-ribose 5- phosphate. From Staphylococcus aureus (strain N315).
   5619..6207    +  misc_feature   WPRE: woodchuck hepatitis virus posttranscriptional regulatory element
   6224..6412    +  CDS            nef (fragment): NEF_HV1Z2 - Experimental evidence at protein level: Swiss-Prot protein existence level 1. Extracellular Nef protein targets CD4(+) T-lymphocytes for apoptosis by interacting with CXCR4 surface receptors. From Human immunodeficiency virus type 1 group M subtype D (isolate Z2/CDC-Z34) (HIV-1).
   6414..6647    +  LTR            3' LTR (ΔU3): self-inactivating 3' long terminal repeat (LTR) from HIV-1
   6738..6921    +  promoter       SV40 promoter (fragment): SV40 early promoter
   7136..7724    -  rep_origin     ori: high-copy-number ColE1/pMB1/pBR322/pUC origin of replication
   7895..8755    -  CDS            AmpR: β-lactamase; bla; confers resistance to ampicillin, carbenicillin, and related antibiotics
   8756..8860    -  promoter       AmpR promoter: bla
   8908..9042    +  polyA_signal   SV40 poly(A) signal: SV40 polyadenylation signal
>Addgene plasmid #107253 | RNA motif plasmid cloning backbone | addgene full sequence | sequence record 205654 | Addgene NGS Result
ATTGTATTTGTTAAATATGTACTACAAACTTAGTAGTTGGAAGGGCTAATTCACTCCCAAAGAAGACAAG
ATATCCTTGATCTGTGGATCTACCACACACAAGGCTACTTCCCTGATTAGCAGAACTACACACCAGGGCC
AGGGGTCAGATATCCACTGACCTTTGGATGGTGCTACAAGCTAGTACCAGTTGAGCCAGATAAGGTAGAA
GAGGCCAATAAAGGAGAGAACACCAGCTTGTTACACCCTGTGAGCCTGCATGGGATGGATGACCCGGAGA
GAGAAGTGTTAGAGTGGAGGTTTGACAGCCGCCTAGCATTTCATCACGTGGCCCGAGAGCTGCATCCGGA
GTACTTCAAGAACTGCTGATATCGAGCTTGCTACAAGGGACTTTCCGCTGGGGACTTTCCAGGGAGGCGT
GGCCTGGGCGGGACTGGGGAGTGGCGAGCCCTCAGATCCTGCATATAAGCAGCTGCTTTTTGCCTGTACT
GGGTCTCTCTGGTTAGACCAGATCTGAGCCTGGGAGCTCTCTGGCTAACTAGGGAACCCACTGCTTAAGC
CTCAATAAAGCTTGCCTTGAGTGCTTCAAGTAGTGTGTGCCCGTCTGTTGTGTGACTCTGGTAACTAGAG
ATCCCTCAGACCCTTTTAGTCAGTGTGGAAAATCTCTAGCAGTGGCGCCCGAACAGGGACTTGAAAGCGA
AAGGGAAACCAGAGGAGCTCTCTCGACGCAGGACTCGGCTTGCTGAAGCGCGCACGGCAAGAGGCGAGGG
GCGGCGACTGGTGAGTACGCCAAAAATTTTGACTAGCGGAGGCTAGAAGGAGAGAGATGGGTGCGAGAGC
GTCAGTATTAAGCGGGGGAGAATTAGATCGCGATGGGAAAAAATTCGGTTAAGGCCAGGGGGAAAGAAAA
AATATAAATTAAAACATATAGTATGGGCAAGCAGGGAGCTAGAACGATTCGCAGTTAATCCTGGCCTGTT
AGAAACATCAGAAGGCTGTAGACAAATACTGGGACAGCTACAACCATCCCTTCAGACAGGATCAGAAGAA
CTTAGATCATTATATAATACAGTAGCAACCCTCTATTGTGTGCATCAAAGGATAGAGATAAAAGACACCA
AGGAAGCTTTAGACAAGATAGAGGAAGAGCAAAACAAAAGTAAGACCACCGCACAGCAAGCGGCCGGCCG
CTGATCTTCAGACCTGGAGGAGGAGATATGAGGGACAATTGGAGAAGTGAATTATATAAATATAAAGTAG
TAAAAATTGAACCATTAGGAGTAGCACCCACCAAGGCAAAGAGAAGAGTGGTGCAGAGAGAAAAAAGAGC
AGTGGGAATAGGAGCTTTGTTCCTTGGGTTCTTGGGAGCAGCAGGAAGCACTATGGGCGCAGCGTCAATG
ACGCTGACGGTACAGGCCAGACAATTATTGTCTGGTATAGTGCAGCAGCAGAACAATTTGCTGAGGGCTA
TTGAGGCGCAACAGCATCTGTTGCAACTCACAGTCTGGGGCATCAAGCAGCTCCAGGCAAGAATCCTGGC
TGTGGAAAGATACCTAAAGGATCAACAGCTCCTGGGGATTTGGGGTTGCTCTGGAAAACTCATTTGCACC
ACTGCTGTGCCTTGGAATGCTAGTTGGAGTAATAAATCTCTGGAACAGATTTGGAATCACACGACCTGGA
TGGAGTGGGACAGAGAAATTAACAATTACACAAGCTTAATACACTCCTTAATTGAAGAATCGCAAAACCA
GCAAGAAAAGAATGAACAAGAATTATTGGAATTAGATAAATGGGCAAGTTTGTGGAATTGGTTTAACATA
ACAAATTGGCTGTGGTATATAAAATTATTCATAATGATAGTAGGAGGCTTGGTAGGTTTAAGAATAGTTT
TTGCTGTACTTTCTATAGTGAATAGAGTTAGGCAGGGATATTCACCATTATCGTTTCAGACCCACCTCCC
AACCCCGAGGGGACCCGACAGGCCCGAAGGAATAGAAGAAGAAGGTGGAGAGAGAGACAGAGACAGATCC
ATTCGATTAGTGAACGGATCGGCACTGCGTGCGCCAATTCTGCAGACAAATGGCAGTATTCATCCACAAT
TTTAAAAGAAAAGGGGGGATTGGGGGGTACAGTGCAGGGGAAAGAATAGTAGACATAATAGCAACAGACA
TACAAACTAAAGAATTACAAAAACAAATTACAAAAATTCAAAATTTTCGGGTTTATTACAGGGACAGCAG
AGATCCAGTTTGGTTAGTACCGGGCCCGCTCTAGAGATCCGACTCGAGTACTAGGATCCATTAGGCGGCC
GCGTGGATAACCGTATTACCGCCATGCATTAGTTATTAATAGTAATCAATTACGGGGTCATTAGTTCATA
GCCCATATATGGAGTTCCGCGTTACATAACTTACGGTAAATGGCCCGCCTGGCTGACCGCCCAACGACCC
CCGCCCATTGACGTCAATAATGACGTATGTTCCCATAGTAACGCCAATAGGGACTTTCCATTGACGTCAA
TGGGTGGAGTATTTACGGTAAACTGCCCACTTGGCAGTACATCAAGTGTATCATATGCCAAGTACGCCCC
CTATTGACGTCAATGACGGTAAATGGCCCGCCTGGCATTATGCCCAGTACATGACCTTATGGGACTTTCC
TACTTGGCAGTACATCTACGTATTAGTCATCGCTATTACCATGGTGATGCGGTTTTGGCAGTACATCAAT
GGGCGTGGATAGCGGTTTGACTCACGGGGATTTCCAAGTCTCCACCCCATTGACGTCAATGGGAGTTTGT
TTTGGCACCAAAATCAACGGGACTTTCCAAAATGTCGTAACAACTCCGCCCCATTGACGCAAATGGGCGG
TAGGCGTGTACGGTGGGAGGTCTATATAAGCAGAGCTGGTTTAGTGAACCGTCAGATCCGCTAGCACCAT
GGTGAGCAAGGGCGAGGAGCTGTTCACCGGGGTGGTGCCCATCCTGGTCGAGCTGGACGGCGACGTAAAC
GGCCACAAGTTCAGCGTGTCCGGCGAGGGCGAGGGCGATGCCACCTACGGCAAGCTGACCCTGAAGTTCA
TCTGCACCACCGGCAAGCTGCCCGTGCCCTGGCCCACCCTCGTGACCACCCTGACCTACGGCGTGCAGTG
CTTCAGCCGCTACCCCGACCACATGAAGCAGCACGACTTCTTCAAGTCCGCCATGCCCGAAGGCTACGTC
CAGGAGCGCACCATCTTCTTCAAGGACGACGGCAACTACAAGACCCGCGCCGAGGTGAAGTTCGAGGGCG
ACACCCTGGTGAACCGCATCGAGCTGAAGGGCATCGACTTCAAGGAGGACGGCAACATCCTGGGGCACAA
GCTGGAGTACAACTACAACAGCCACAACGTCTATATCATGGCCGACAAGCAGAAGAACGGCATCAAGGTG
AACTTCAAGATCCGCCACAACATCGAGGACGGCAGCGTGCAGCTCGCCGACCACTACCAGCAGAACACCC
CCATCGGCGACGGCCCCGTGCTGCTGCCCGACAACCACTACCTGAGCACCCAGTCCGCCCTGAGCAAAGA
CCCCAACGAGAAGCGCGATCACATGGTCCTGCTGGAGTTCGTGACCGCCGCCGGGATCACTCTCGGCATG
GACGAGCTGTACAAGTAACTTCCCTAAGTCCAAGCCCTGAAAAAGGGCAAGCTTGGCCCTGAAAAAGGGC
AAGCTTGGCCCTGAAAAAGGGCAAGCTTGGAGACGGTAAATGAGCACACAAAATACACATGCTAAAATAT
TATATTCTATGACCTTTATAAAATCAACCAAAATCTTCTTTTTAATAACTTTAGTATCAATAATTAGAAT
TTTTATGTTCCTTTTTGCAAACTTTTAATAAAAATGAGCAAAATAAAAAAACGCTAGTTTTAGTAACTCG
CGTTGTTTTCTTCACCTTTAATAATAGCTACTCCACCACTTGTTCCTAAGCGGTCAGCTCCTGCTTCAAT
CATTTTTTGAGCATCTTCAAATGTTCTAACTCCACCAGCTGCTTTAACTAAAGCATTGTCTTTAACAACT
GACTTCATTAGTTTAACATCTTCAAATGTTGCACCTGATTTTGAAAATCCTGTTGATGTTTTAACAAATT
CTAATCCAGCTTCAACAGCTATTTCACAAGCTTTCATGATTTCTTCTTTTGTTAATAAACAATTTTCCAT
AATACATTTAACAACATGTGATCCAGCTGCTTTTTTTACAGCTTTCATGTCTTCTAAAACTAATTCATAA
TTTTTGTCTTTTAATGCACCAATATTTAATACCATATCAATTTCTGTTGCACCATCTTTAATTGCTTCAG
AAACTTCGAATGCTTTTGTAGCTGTTGTGCATGCACCTAGAGGAAAACCTACAACATTTGTTATTCCTAC
ATTTGTGCCTTTTAATAATTCTTTACAATAGCTTGTTCAATATGAATTAACACAAACTGTTGCAAAATCA
AATTCAATTGCTTCATCACATAATTGTTTAATTTCAGCTTTCGTAGCATCTTGTTTTAATAATGTGTGAT
CTATATATTTGTTTAGTTTCATTTTTTCTCCTATATATTCATTTTTAATTTTAATTCTTTAATAATTTCG
TCTACTTTAACTTTAGCGTTTTGAACAGATTCACCAACACCTATAAAATAAATTTTTAGTTTAGGTTCAG
TTCCACTTGGGCGAACAGCAAATCATGACTTATCTTCTAAATAAAATTTTAGTAAGTCTTGTCCTGGCAT
ATTATACATTCCATCGATGTAGTCTTCAACATTAACAACTTTAAGTCCAGCAATTTGAGTTAAGGGTGTT
GCTCTCAATGATTTCATTAATGGTTCAATTTTTAATTTCTTTTCTTCTGGTTTAAAATTCAAGTTTAAAG
TGAAAGTGTAATATGCACCCATTTCTTTAAATAAATCTTCTAAATAGTCTACTAATGTTTTATTTTGTTT
TTTATAAAATCAAGCAGCCTCTGCTATTAATATAGAAGCTTGTATTCCATCTTTATCTCTAGCTGAGTCA
TCAATTACATATCCATAACTTTCTTCATAAGCAAAAACAAAATTTAATCCGTTATCTTCTTCTTTAGCAA
TTTCTCTACCCATTCATTTAAATCCAGTTAAAGTTTTTACAATATTAACTCCATATTTTTCATGAGCGAT
TCTATCACCCAAATCACTTGTTACAAAACTTGAATATAGAGCCGGATTTTTTGGAATGCTATTTAAGCGT
TTTAGATTTGATAATTTTCAATCAATTAAAATTGGTCCTGTTTGATTTCCATCTAATCTTACAAAATGAC
CATCATGTTTTATTGCCATTCCAAATCTGTCAGCATCTGGGTCATTCATAATAATAATATCTGCATCATG
TTTAATACCATATTCAAGCGGTATTTTTCATGCAGGATCAAATTCTGGATTTGGATTTACAACATTTTTA
AATGTTTCATCTTCAAATGCATGCTCTTCAACCTCAATAACGTTATATCCCGTCTCTAGCTCTTGCCCTG
AAAAAGGGCAGCTCTTGCCCTGAAAAAGGGCAGCTCTTGCCCTGAAAAAGGGCTATCGAGGATATTATCT
CGAGGTGAATTCGTTAACAATCAACCTCTGGATTACAAAATTTGTGAAAGATTGACTGGTATTCTTAACT
ATGTTGCTCCTTTTACGCTATGTGGATACGCTGCTTTAATGCCTTTGTATCATGCTATTGCTTCCCGTAT
GGCTTTCATTTTCTCCTCCTTGTATAAATCCTGGTTGCTGTCTCTTTATGAGGAGTTGTGGCCCGTTGTC
AGGCAACGTGGCGTGGTGTGCACTGTGTTTGCTGACGCAACCCCCACTGGTTGGGGCATTGCCACCACCT
GTCAGCTCCTTTCCGGGACTTTCGCTTTCCCCCTCCCTATTGCCACGGCGGAACTCATCGCCGCCTGCCT
TGCCCGCTGCTGGACAGGGGCTCGGCTGTTGGGCACTGACAATTCCGTGGTGTTGTCGGGGAAGCTGACG
TCCTTTCCATGGCTGCTCGCCTGTGTTGCCACCTGGATTCTGCGCGGGACGTCCTTCTGCTACGTCCCTT
CGGCCCTCAATCCAGCGGACCTTCCTTCCCGCGGCCTGCTGCCGGCTCTGCGGCCTCTTCCGCGTCTTCG
CCTTCGCCCTCAGACGAGTCGGATCTCCCTTTGGGCCGCCTCCCCGCCTGGAATTAATTCTGCAGTCGAG
ACCTAGAAAAACATGGAGCAATCACAAGTAGCAATACAGCAGCTACCAATGCTGATTGTGCCTGGCTAGA
AGCACAAGAGGAGGAGGAGGTGGGTTTTCCAGTCACACCTCAGGTACCTTTAAGACCAATGACTTACAAG
GCAGCTGTAGATCTTAGCCACTTTTTAAAAGAAAAGAGGGGACTGGAAGGGCTAATTCACTCCCAACGAA
GACAAGATCTGCTTTTTGCTTGTACTGGGTCTCTCTGGTTAGACCAGATCTGAGCCTGGGAGCTCTCTGG
CTAACTAGGGAACCCACTGCTTAAGCCTCAATAAAGCTTGCCTTGAGTGCTTCAAGTAGTGTGTGCCCGT
CTGTTGTGTGACTCTGGTAACTAGAGATCCCTCAGACCCTTTTAGTCAGTGTGGAAAATCTCTAGCAGTA
GTAGTTCATGTCATCTTATTATTCAGTATTTATAACTTGCAAAGAAATGAATATCAGAGAGTGAGAGGCC
TTGACATTGTTTAAACCGTCAGCAACCATAGTCCCGCCCCTAACTCCGCCCATCCCGCCCCTAACTCCGC
CCAGTTCCGCCCATTCTCCGCCCCATGGCTGACTAATTTTTTTTATTTATGCAGAGGCCGAGGCCGCCTC
TGCCTCTGAGCTATTCCAGAAGTAGTGAGGAGGCTTTTTTGGAGGCCTAGGCTTTTGCAAAAAGCTCGGA
GAGGCGGTTTGCGTATTGGGCGCTCTTCCGCTTCCTCGCTCACTGACTCGCTGCGCTCGGTCGTTCGGCT
GCGGCGAGCGGTATCAGCTCACTCAAAGGCGGTAATACGGTTATCCACAGAATCAGGGGATAACGCAGGA
AAGAACATGTGAGCAAAAGGCCAGCAAAAGGCCAGGAACCGTAAAAAGGCCGCGTTGCTGGCGTTTTTCC
ATAGGCTCCGCCCCCCTGACGAGCATCACAAAAATCGACGCTCAAGTCAGAGGTGGCGAAACCCGACAGG
ACTATAAAGATACCAGGCGTTTCCCCCTGGAAGCTCCCTCGTGCGCTCTCCTGTTCCGACCCTGCCGCTT
ACCGGATACCTGTCCGCCTTTCTCCCTTCGGGAAGCGTGGCGCTTTCTCATAGCTCACGCTGTAGGTATC
TCAGTTCGGTGTAGGTCGTTCGCTCCAAGCTGGGCTGTGTGCACGAACCCCCCGTTCAGCCCGACCGCTG
CGCCTTATCCGGTAACTATCGTCTTGAGTCCAACCCGGTAAGACACGACTTATCGCCACTGGCAGCAGCC
ACTGGTAACAGGATTAGCAGAGCGAGGTATGTAGGCGGTGCTACAGAGTTCTTGAAGTGGTGGCCTAACT
ACGGCTACACTAGAAGAACAGTATTTGGTATCTGCGCTCTGCTGAAGCCAGTTACCTTCGGAAAAAGAGT
TGGTAGCTCTTGATCCGGCAAACAAACCACCGCTGGTAGCGGTGGTTTTTTTGTTTGCAAGCAGCAGATT
ACGCGCAGAAAAAAAGGATCTCAAGAAGATCCTTTGATCTTTTCTACGGGGTCTGACGCTCAGTGGAACG
AAAACTCACGTTAAGGGATTTTGGTCATGAGATTATCAAAAAGGATCTTCACCTAGATCCTTTTAAATTA
AAAATGAAGTTTTAAATCAATCTAAAGTATATATGAGTAAACTTGGTCTGACAGTTACCAATGCTTAATC
AGTGAGGCACCTATCTCAGCGATCTGTCTATTTCGTTCATCCATAGTTGCCTGACTCCCCGTCGTGTAGA
TAACTACGATACGGGAGGGCTTACCATCTGGCCCCAGTGCTGCAATGATACCGCGAGACCCACGCTCACC
GGCTCCAGATTTATCAGCAATAAACCAGCCAGCCGGAAGGGCCGAGCGCAGAAGTGGTCCTGCAACTTTA
TCCGCCTCCATCCAGTCTATTAATTGTTGCCGGGAAGCTAGAGTAAGTAGTTCGCCAGTTAATAGTTTGC
GCAACGTTGTTGCCATTGCTACAGGCATCGTGGTGTCACGCTCGTCGTTTGGTATGGCTTCATTCAGCTC
CGGTTCCCAACGATCAAGGCGAGTTACATGATCCCCCATGTTGTGCAAAAAAGCGGTTAGCTCCTTCGGT
CCTCCGATCGTTGTCAGAAGTAAGTTGGCCGCAGTGTTATCACTCATGGTTATGGCAGCACTGCATAATT
CTCTTACTGTCATGCCATCCGTAAGATGCTTTTCTGTGACTGGTGAGTACTCAACCAAGTCATTCTGAGA
ATAGTGTATGCGGCGACCGAGTTGCTCTTGCCCGGCGTCAATACGGGATAATACCGCGCCACATAGCAGA
ACTTTAAAAGTGCTCATCATTGGAAAACGTTCTTCGGGGCGAAAACTCTCAAGGATCTTACCGCTGTTGA
GATCCAGTTCGATGTAACCCACTCGTGCACCCAACTGATCTTCAGCATCTTTTACTTTCACCAGCGTTTC
TGGGTGAGCAAAAACAGGAAGGCAAAATGCCGCAAAAAAGGGAATAAGGGCGACACGGAAATGTTGAATA
CTCATACTCTTCCTTTTTCAATATTATTGAAGCATTTATCAGGGTTATTGTCTCATGAGCGGATACATAT
TTGAATGTATTTAGAAAAATAAACAAATAGGGGTTCCGCGCACATTTCCCCGAAAAGTGCCACCTGACGT
CGACGGATCGGGAGATCAACTTGTTTATTGCAGCTTATAATGGTTACAAATAAAGCAATAGCATCACAAA
TTTCACAAATAAAGCATTTTTTTCACTGCATTCTAGTTGTGGTTTGTCCAAACTCATCAATGTATCTTAT
CATGTCTGGATCAACTGGATAACTCAAGCTAACCAAAATCATCCCAAACTTCCCACCCCATACCCTATTA
CCACTGCCAATTACCTGTGGTTTCATTTACTCTAAACCTGTGATTCCTCTGAATTATTTTCATTTTAAAG
AA
